>Addgene plasmid #106716 | gh42 | addgene full sequence | sequence record 220816 | Addgene Assembled Full Sequence
CTAAATTGTAAGCGTTAATATTTTGTTAAAATTCGCGTTAAATTTTTGTTAAATCAGCTCATTTTTTAAC
CAATAGGCCGAAATCGGCAAAATCCCTTATAAATCAAAAGAATAGACCGAGATAGGGTTGAGTGGCCGCT
ACAGGGCGCTCCCATTCGCCATTCAGGCTGCGCAACTGTTGGGAAGGGCGTTTCGGTGCGGGCCTCTTCG
CTATTACGCCAGCTGGCGAAAGGGGGATGTGCTGCAAGGCGATTAAGTTGGGTAACGCCAGGGTTTTCCC
AGTCACGACGTTGTAAAACGACGGCCAGTGAGCGCGACGTAATACGACTCACTATAGGGCGAATTGGCGG
AAGGCCGTCAAGGCCACGTGTCTTGTCCAGAGCTCGATATCGAATTCGAGGGCCTATTTCCCATGATTCC
TTCATATTTGCATATACGATACAAGGCTGTTAGAGAGATAATTGGAATTAATTTGACTGTAAACACAAAG
ATATTAGTACAAAATACGTGACGTAGAAAGTAATAATTTCTTGGGTAGTTTGCAGTTTTAAAATTATGTT
TTAAAATGGACTATCATATGCTTACCGTAACTTGAAAGTATTTCGATTTCTTGGCTTTATATATCTTGTG
GAAAGGACGAAACACCGACGGTGTCAGAGAAGCACCAGTTTTAGAGCTAGAAATAGCAAGTTAAAATAAG
GCTAGTCCGTTATCAACTTGAAAAAGTGGCACCGAGTCGGTGCTTTTTTTGGTACCTGGAGCACAAGACT
GGCCTCATGGGCCTTCCGCTCACTGCCCGCTTTCCAGTCGGGAAACCTGTCGTGCCAGCTGCATTAACAT
GGTCATAGCTGTTTCCTTGCGTATTGGGCGCTCTCCGCTTCCTCGCTCACTGACTCGCTGCGCTCGGTCG
TTCGGGTAAAGCCTGGGGTGCCTAATGAGCAAAAGGCCAGCAAAAGGCCAGGAACCGTAAAAAGGCCGCG
TTGCTGGCGTTTTTCCATAGGCTCCGCCCCCCTGACGAGCATCACAAAAATCGACGCTCAAGTCAGAGGT
GGCGAAACCCGACAGGACTATAAAGATACCAGGCGTTTCCCCCTGGAAGCTCCCTCGTGCGCTCTCCTGT
TCCGACCCTGCCGCTTACCGGATACCTGTCCGCCTTTCTCCCTTCGGGAAGCGTGGCGCTTTCTCATAGC
TCACGCTGTAGGTATCTCAGTTCGGTGTAGGTCGTTCGCTCCAAGCTGGGCTGTGTGCACGAACCCCCCG
TTCAGCCCGACCGCTGCGCCTTATCCGGTAACTATCGTCTTGAGTCCAACCCGGTAAGACACGACTTATC
GCCACTGGCAGCAGCCACTGGTAACAGGATTAGCAGAGCGAGGTATGTAGGCGGTGCTACAGAGTTCTTG
AAGTGGTGGCCTAACTACGGCTACACTAGAAGAACAGTATTTGGTATCTGCGCTCTGCTGAAGCCAGTTA
CCTTCGGAAAAAGAGTTGGTAGCTCTTGATCCGGCAAACAAACCACCGCTGGTAGCGGTGGTTTTTTTGT
TTGCAAGCAGCAGATTACGCGCAGAAAAAAAGGATCTCAAGAAGATCCTTTGATCTTTTCTACGGGGTCT
GACGCTCAGTGGAACGAAAACTCACGTTAAGGGATTTTGGTCATGAGATTATCAAAAAGGATCTTCACCT
AGATCCTTTTAAATTAAAAATGAAGTTTTAAATCAATCTAAAGTATATATGAGTAAACTTGGTCTGACAG
TTACCAATGCTTAATCAGTGAGGCACCTATCTCAGCGATCTGTCTATTTCGTTCATCCATAGTTGCCTGA
CTCCCCGTCGTGTAGATAACTACGATACGGGAGGGCTTACCATCTGGCCCCAGTGCTGCAATGATACCGC
GAGAACCACGCTCACCGGCTCCAGATTTATCAGCAATAAACCAGCCAGCCGGAAGGGCCGAGCGCAGAAG
TGGTCCTGCAACTTTATCCGCCTCCATCCAGTCTATTAATTGTTGCCGGGAAGCTAGAGTAAGTAGTTCG
CCAGTTAATAGTTTGCGCAACGTTGTTGCCATTGCTACAGGCATCGTGGTGTCACGCTCGTCGTTTGGTA
TGGCTTCATTCAGCTCCGGTTCCCAACGATCAAGGCGAGTTACATGATCCCCCATGTTGTGCAAAAAAGC
GGTTAGCTCCTTCGGTCCTCCGATCGTTGTCAGAAGTAAGTTGGCCGCAGTGTTATCACTCATGGTTATG
GCAGCACTGCATAATTCTCTTACTGTCATGCCATCCGTAAGATGCTTTTCTGTGACTGGTGAGTACTCAA
CCAAGTCATTCTGAGAATAGTGTATGCGGCGACCGAGTTGCTCTTGCCCGGCGTCAATACGGGATAATAC
CGCGCCACATAGCAGAACTTTAAAAGTGCTCATCATTGGAAAACGTTCTTCGGGGCGAAAACTCTCAAGG
ATCTTACCGCTGTTGAGATCCAGTTCGATGTAACCCACTCGTGCACCCAACTGATCTTCAGCATCTTTTA
CTTTCACCAGCGTTTCTGGGTGAGCAAAAACAGGAAGGCAAAATGCCGCAAAAAAGGGAATAAGGGCGAC
ACGGAAATGTTGAATACTCATACTCTTCCTTTTTCAATATTATTGAAGCATTTATCAGGGTTATTGTCTC
ATGAGCGGATACATATTTGAATGTATTTAGAAAAATAAACAAATAGGGGTTCCGCGCACATTTCCCCGAA
AAGTGCCAC
Features (pLannotate 1.2.2; 10 found; start..end, strand, type, name):
      3..134     -  rep_origin     M13 ori (fragment): M13 bacteriophage origin of replication; arrow indicates direction of (+) strand synthesis
    155..311     -  CDS            lacZα (fragment): LacZα fragment of β-galactosidase; lacZ fragment
    320..338     +  promoter       T7 promoter: promoter for bacteriophage T7 RNA polymerase
    398..638     +  promoter       U6 promoter: RNA polymerase III promoter for human U6 snRNA
    668..743     +  misc_RNA       gRNA scaffold: guide RNA scaffold for the Streptococcus pyogenes CRISPR/Cas9 system
    790..837     -  CDS            lacI (fragment): lac repressor; lacI; The lac repressor binds to the lac operator to inhibit transcription in E. coli. This inhibition can be relieved by adding lactose or isopropyl-β-D-thiogalactopyranoside (IPTG).
    874..914     -  rep_origin     RSF ori (fragment): Plasmids containing the RSF 1030 origin of replication can be propagated in E. coli cells that contain additional plasmids with compatible origins.
    992..1580    -  rep_origin     ori: high-copy-number ColE1/pMB1/pBR322/pUC origin of replication
   1751..2611    -  CDS            AmpR: β-lactamase; bla; confers resistance to ampicillin, carbenicillin, and related antibiotics
   2612..2716    -  promoter       AmpR promoter: bla
