[The description below was written by a language model from this plasmid's Addgene catalogue record and pLannotate feature annotations shown in this document.]
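Description:
gh42 is a small mammalian expression plasmid (about 2.7 kb in the assembled sequence) built on the EPB104 guide RNA backbone. It delivers a single CRISPR guide RNA directed against human ST6GALNAC1, a sialyltransferase gene also known as SIAT7A or ST6GalNAcI. It belongs to a validated gRNA collection covering the human glycosyltransferase genes. In bacteria it is maintained as a high-copy plasmid through a ColE1/pUC-type origin and selected with ampicillin via the β-lactamase gene and its native promoter.

The functional cassette consists of a human U6 promoter, an RNA polymerase III promoter suited to short, uncapped transcripts. It is followed by a short gap where the 20-nucleotide ST6GALNAC1 targeting spacer sits, and then by the Streptococcus pyogenes Cas9 gRNA scaffold. Transcription therefore yields a complete single guide RNA. The plasmid carries no annotated Cas9 gene and no annotated mammalian selection marker or reporter, so the nuclease has to be supplied separately, for example from a co-transfected plasmid or a Cas9-expressing cell line.

A T7 promoter lies upstream of the U6 cassette, and the record lists a T7-based primer for sequencing the insert. The remaining annotations are fragments of the M13 origin, lacZα, lacI and an RSF origin. These look like partial remnants of the cloning vector or incidental matches rather than working elements. The guide was inserted by restriction cloning, but the record does not state which sites were used. The typical use is knockout or editing of ST6GALNAC1 in human cells for studies of glycosylation.
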