Addgene plasmid #106716: gh42
Purpose: expression of gRNA targeting ST6GALNAC1
Depositing lab: Eric-Paul Bennett. Depositing organization: University of Copenhagen. Publication: A validated gRNA library for CRISPR/Cas9 targeting of the human glycosyltransferase genome. Narimatsu Y, Joshi HJ, Zhang Y, Gomes C, Chen YH, Lorenzetti F, Furukawa S, Schjoldager K, Hansen L, Clausen H, Bennett EP, Wandall HH. Glycobiology. 2018 Jan 5. pii: 4791732. doi: 10.1093/glycob/cwx101. PubMed 29315387.
Backbone
  Vector backbone: EPB104
  Backbone manufacturer: Eric-Paul Bennett (Addgene plasmid # 68369)
  Backbone size w/o insert (bp): 2376
  Vector type: Mammalian Expression
Growth in bacteria
  Bacterial resistance: Ampicillin, 100 μg/mL
  Growth temperature: 37°C
  Growth strain: DH5alpha
  Copy number: High Copy
Gene/Insert
  Gene/Insert name: ST6GALNAC1
  gRNA/shRNA sequence: ACGGTGTCAGAGAAGCACCA
  Species: H. sapiens (human)
  Entrez Gene: ST6GALNAC1 (a.k.a. HSY11339, SIAT7A, ST6GalNAcI, STYI)
  Cloning method: Restriction Enzyme; 5′ cloning site unknown (unknown if destroyed); 3′ cloning site unknown (unknown if destroyed)
  Sequencing primers: 5′ T7NP
Terms and licenses: Academic/Nonprofit Terms; Industry Terms: Not Available to Industry
How to cite: gh42 was a gift from Eric-Paul Bennett (Addgene plasmid # 106716 ; http://n2t.net/addgene:106716 ; RRID:Addgene_106716)
