>Addgene plasmid #106716 | gh42 | addgene partial sequence | sequence record 220817 | hU6-F
GGAATTAATTTGACTGTAAACACAAAGATATTAGTACAAAATACGTGACGTAGAAAGTAATAATTTCTTG
GGTAGTTTGCAGTTTTAAAATTATGTTTTAAAATGGACTATCATATGCTTACCGTAACTTGAAAGTATTT
CGATTTCTTGGCTTTATATATCTTGTGGAAAGGACGAAACACCGACGGTGTCAGAGAAGCACCAGTTTTA
GAGCTAGAAATAGCAAGTTAAAATAAGGCTAGTCCGTTATCAACTTGAAAAAGTGGCACCGAGTCGGTGC
TTTTTTTGGTACCTGGAGCACAAGACTGGCCTCATGGGCCTTCCGCTCACTGCCCGCTTTCCAGTCGGGA
AACCTGTCGTGCCAGCTGCATTAACATGGTCATAGCTGTTTCCTTGCGTATTGGGCGCTCTCCGCTTCCT
CGCTCACTGACTCGCTGCGCTCGGTCGTTCGGGTAAAGCCTGGGGTGCCTAATGAGCAAAAGGCCAGCAA
AAGGCCAGGAACCGTAAAAAGGCCGCGTTGCTGGCGTTTTTCCATAGGCTCCGCCCCCCTGACGAGCATC
ACAAAAATCGACGCTCAAGTCAGAGGTGGCGAAACCCGACAGGACTATAAAGATACCAGGCGTTTCCCCC
TGGAAGCTCCCTCGTGCGCTCTCCTGTTCCGACCCTGCCGCTTACCGGATACCTGTCCGCCTTTCTCCCT
TCGGGAAGCGTGGCGCTTTCTCATAGCTCACGCTGTAGGTATCTCAGTTCGGTGTAGGTCGTTCGCTCCA
AGCTGGGCTGTGTGCACGAACCCCCCGTTCAGCCCGACCGCTGCGCCTTATCCGGTAACTATCGTCTTGA
GTCCAACCCGGTAAGACACGACTTATCGCCACTGGCAGCAGCCACTGGTAACAGGATTAGCAGAGCGAGG
TATGTAGGCGGTGCTACAGAGTTCTTGAAGTGGTGGCCTAACTACGG
